>Addgene plasmid #168831 | pEntry_MERS-CoV-Envelope | addgene full sequence | sequence record 343634 | Addgene NGS Result
CAAATAATGATTTTATTTTGACTGATAGTGACCTGTTCGTTGCAACAAATTGATGAGCAATGCTTTTTTA
TAATGCCAACTTTGTACAAAAAAGCAGAAGGGCCGTCAAGGCCAGGATCCATGGGATCCTTACCCTTTGT
CCAAGAACGAATAGGGTTGTTCATAGTAAACTTTTTCATTTTTACCGTAGTATGTGCTATAACACTCTTG
GTGTGTATGGCTTTCCTTACGGCTACTAGATTATGTGTGCAATGTATGACAGGCTTCAATACCCTGTTAG
TTCAGCCCGCATTATACTTGTATAATACTGGACGTTCAGTCTATGTAAAATTCCAGGATAGTAAACCCCC
TCTACCACCTGACGAGTGGGTTCTTAATTAAGACGCGATCGCGGCCTCATGGGCCCAGCTTTCTTGTACA
AAGTTGGCATTATAAAAAATAATTGCTCATCAATTTGTTGCAACGAACAGGTCACTATCAGTCAAAATAA
AATCATTATTTGCCATCCAGCTGATATCCCCTATAGTGAGTCGTATTACATGGTCATAGCTGTTTCCTGG
CAGCTCTGGCCCGTGTCTCAAAATCTCTGATGTTACATTGCACAAGATAAAAATATATCATCATGCCTCC
TCTAGACCAGCCAGGACAGAAATGCCTCGACTTCGCTGCTACCCAAGGTTGCCGGGTGACGCACACCGTG
GAAACGGATGAAGGCACGAACCCAGTGGACATAAGCCTGTTCGGTTCGTAAGCTGTAATGCAAGTAGCGT
ATGCGCTCACGCAACTGGTCCAGAACCTTGACCGAACGCAGCGGTGGTAACGGCGCAGTGGCGGTTTTCA
TGGCTTGTTATGACTGTTTTTTTGGGGTACAGTCTATGCCTCGGGCATCCAAGCAGCAAGCGCGTTACGC
CGTGGGTCGATGTTTGATGTTATGGAGCAGCAACGATGTTACGCAGCAGGGCAGTCGCCCTAAAACAAAG
TTAAACATTATGAGGGAAGCGGTGATCGCCGAAGTATCGACTCAACTATCAGAGGTAGTTGGCGTCATCG
AGCGCCATCTCGAACCGACGTTGCTGGCCGTACATTTGTACGGCTCCGCAGTGGATGGCGGCCTGAAGCC
ACACAGTGATATTGATTTGCTGGTTACGGTGACCGTAAGGCTTGATGAAACAACGCGGCGAGCTTTGATC
AACGACCTTTTGGAAACTTCGGCTTCCCCTGGAGAGAGCGAGATTCTCCGCGCTGTAGAAGTCACCATTG
TTGTGCACGACGACATCATTCCGTGGCGTTATCCAGCTAAGCGCGAACTGCAATTTGGAGAATGGCAGCG
CAATGACATTCTTGCAGGTATCTTCGAGCCAGCCACGATCGACATTGATCTGGCTATCTTGCTGACAAAA
GCAAGAGAACATAGCGTTGCCTTGGTAGGTCCAGCGGCGGAGGAACTCTTTGATCCGGTTCCTGAACAGG
ATCTATTTGAGGCGCTAAATGAAACCTTAACGCTATGGAACTCGCCGCCCGACTGGGCTGGCGATGAGCG
AAATGTAGTGCTTACGTTGTCCCGCATTTGGTACAGCGCAGTAACCGGCAAAATCGCGCCGAAGGATGTC
GCTGCCGACTGGGCAATGGAGCGCCTGCCGGCCCAGTATCAGCCCGTCATACTTGAAGCTAGACAGGCTT
ATCTTGGACAAGAAGAAGATCGCTTGGCCTCGCGCGCAGATCAGTTGGAAGAATTTGTCCACTACGTGAA
AGGCGAGATCACCAAGGTAGTCGGCAAATAACCCTCGAGCCACCCATGACCAAAATCCCTTAACGTGAGT
TACGCGTCGTTCCACTGAGCGTCAGACCCCGTAGAAAAGATCAAAGGATCTTCTTGAGATCCTTTTTTTC
TGCGCGTAATCTGCTGCTTGCAAACAAAAAAACCACCGCTACCAGCGGTGGTTTGTTTGCCGGATCAAGA
GCTACCAACTCTTTTTCCGAAGGTAACTGGCTTCAGCAGAGCGCAGATACCAAATACTGTTCTTCTAGTG
TAGCCGTAGTTAGGCCACCACTTCAAGAACTCTGTAGCACCGCCTACATACCTCGCTCTGCTAATCCTGT
TACCAGTGGCTGCTGCCAGTGGCGATAAGTCGTGTCTTACCGGGTTGGACTCAAGACGATAGTTACCGGA
TAAGGCGCAGCGGTCGGGCTGAACGGGGGGTTCGTGCACACAGCCCAGCTTGGAGCGAACGACCTACACC
GAACTGAGATACCTACAGCGTGAGCTATGAGAAAGCGCCACGCTTCCCGAAGGGAGAAAGGCGGACAGGT
ATCCGGTAAGCGGCAGGGTCGGAACAGGAGAGCGCACGAGGGAGCTTCCAGGGGGAAACGCCTGGTATCT
TTATAGTCCTGTCGGGTTTCGCCACCTCTGACTTGAGCGTCGATTTTTGTGATGCTCGTCAGGGGGGCGG
AGCCTATGGAAAAACGCCAGCAACGCGGCCTTTTTACGGTTCCTGGCCTTTTGCTGGCCTTTTGCTCACA
TGTTCTTTCCTGCGTTATCCCCTGATTCTGTGGATAACCGTATTACCGCCTTTGAGTGAGCTGATACCGC
TCGCCGCAGCCGAACGACCGAGCGCAGCGAGTCAGTGAGCGAGGAAGCGGAAGAGCGCCCAATACGCAAA
CCGCCTCTCCCCGCGCGTTGGCCGATTCATTAATGCAGCTGGCACGACAGGTTTCCCGACTGGAAAGCGG
GCAGTGAGCGCAACGCAATTAATACGCGTACCGCTAGCCAGGAAGAGTTTGTAGAAACGCAAAAAGGCCA
TCCGTCAGGATGGCCTTCTGCTTAGTTTGATGCCTGGCAGTTTATGGCGGGCGTCCTGCCCGCCACCCTC
CGGGCCGTTGCTTCACAACGTTCAAATCCGCTCCCGGCGGATTTGTCCTACTCAGGAGAGCGTTCACCGA
CAAACAACAGATAAAACGAAAGGCCCAGTCTTCCGACTGAGCCTTTCGTTTTATTTGATGCCTGGCAGTT
CCCTACTCTCGCGTTAACGCTAGCATGGATGTTTTCCCAGTCACGACGTTGTAAAACGACGGCCAGTCTT
AAGCTCGGGCCC
Features (pLannotate 1.2.2; 12 found; start..end, strand, type, name):
      1..97      +  protein_bind   attL1: mutant version of attL; recombination site for the Gateway® LR reaction LR Clonase™
    130..372     +  CDS            E: VEMP_MERS1 - Also known as sM. Experimental evidence at protein level: Swiss-Prot protein existence level 1. Plays a central role in virus morphogenesis and assembly. Acts as a viroporin and self-assembles in host membranes forming pentameric protein-lipid pores that allow ion transport. Also plays a role in the induction of apoptosis. From Middle East respiratory syndrome-related coronavirus (isolate United Kingdom/H123990006/2012) (MERS-CoV) (Betacoronavirus England 1).
    404..502     -  protein_bind   attL2: mutant version of attL; recombination site for the Gateway® LR reaction LR Clonase™
    520..538     -  promoter       T7 promoter: promoter for bacteriophage T7 RNA polymerase
    728..751     +  promoter       Pc promoter (fragment): intI1 (promoter lies within the coding sequence); class 1 integron promoter
    927..983     +  CDS            GmR (fragment): gentamycin acetyltransferase; aacC1; confers resistance to gentamycin
    990..1781    +  CDS            SmR: aminoglycoside adenylyltransferase (Murphy, 1985); aadA; confers resistance to spectinomycin and streptomycin
   1874..2462    +  rep_origin     ori: high-copy-number ColE1/pMB1/pBR322/pUC origin of replication
   2645..2737    +  CDS            lacI (fragment): lac repressor; lacI; The lac repressor binds to the lac operator to inhibit transcription in E. coli. This inhibition can be relieved by adding lactose or isopropyl-β-D-thiogalactopyranoside (IPTG).
   2792..2819    -  terminator     rrnB T2 terminator: transcription terminator T2 from the E. coli rrnB gene
   2951..2994    +  terminator     rrnB T1 terminator: Escherichia coli rrnB; transcription terminator T1 from the E. coli rrnB gene
   3041..3077    -  CDS            lacZα (fragment): LacZα fragment of β-galactosidase; lacZ fragment
