[The description below was written by a language model from this plasmid's Addgene catalogue record and pLannotate feature annotations shown in this document.]
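Description:
pEntry_MERS-CoV-Envelope is a Gateway-compatible Entry clone built on the pENTR223.1*SfiI backbone (about 2.8 kb without insert; the sequenced plasmid is 3,092 nt). It is a bacterial cloning vector rather than an expression construct. It replicates in E. coli at high copy from a ColE1/pUC-type origin and is selected with spectinomycin through the aadA (SmR) aminoglycoside adenylyltransferase gene, which sits downstream of a class 1 integron Pc promoter fragment and a short remnant of a gentamicin resistance gene. Fragments of lacI and lacZα and the rrnB T1 and T2 terminators are also annotated. The terminators lie upstream of attL1, where they would be expected to limit read-through transcription into the cloning region.

The payload is the 249 bp coding sequence of the MERS-CoV envelope (E) protein. This small viral membrane protein is involved in virion morphogenesis and assembly, and it forms pentameric ion-conducting viroporin pores. The sequence was obtained by gene synthesis and inserted between SfiI sites, so it lies between attL1 and attL2. According to the depositor, the 5′ linker carries BamHI sites around an ATG, and the 3′ linker supplies a TAA stop codon flanked by PacI and AsiSI sites. No promoter drives the insert in the sense direction; the only nearby promoter is a T7 promoter beyond attL2, on the opposite strand and pointing back toward the insert. An LR Clonase reaction between the attL sites and the attR sites of a Destination vector transfers the open reading frame into whichever expression context is chosen. The plasmid belongs to a collection of human coronavirus protein-coding Entry clones intended as a flexible, multipurpose resource.
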