Addgene plasmid #168831: pEntry_MERS-CoV-Envelope
Purpose: Gateway-compatible Entry vector
Depositing lab: Pascal Falter-Braun. Depositing organization: Helmholtz Munich. Publication: A resource of human coronavirus protein-coding sequences in a flexible, multipurpose Gateway Entry clone collection. Weller B, Lin CW, Pogoutse O, Sauer M, Marin-de la Rosa N, Strobel A, Young V, Knapp JJ, Rayhan A, Falter C, Kim DK, Roth FP, Falter-Braun P. G3 (Bethesda). 2023 Jul 5;13(7):jkad105. doi: 10.1093/g3journal/jkad105. PubMed 37267226.
Backbone
  Vector backbone: pENTR223.1*SfiI
  Backbone size w/o insert (bp): 2800
  Vector type: Gateway-compatible Entry vector
Growth in bacteria
  Bacterial resistance: Spectinomycin, 50 μg/mL
  Growth temperature: 37°C
  Growth strain: DH5alpha
  Copy number: High Copy
Gene/Insert
  Gene/Insert name: MERS-CoV-Envelope (alt name: Envelope (E))
  Species: Other
  Insert size (bp): 249
  Entrez Gene: E (a.k.a. G128_gp07)
  Cloning method: Restriction Enzyme; 5′ cloning site SfiI (unknown if destroyed); 3′ cloning site SfiI (unknown if destroyed)
  Sequencing primers: 5′ M13 uni (-21); 3′ M13 rev (-29)
Resource information
  A portion of this plasmid was derived from a plasmid made by: Synthesized by Twist Bioscience
Terms and licenses: Academic/Nonprofit Terms; Industry Terms: Not Available to Industry
Depositor comments: 5'-linker: SfiI-BamHI-ATG-BamHI (GGCCGTCAaggccaggatccatgggatcc), 3'-linker: PacI-TAA-AsiSI-SfiI (cttaatTAAgacgcgatcgcggcctcatGGGCC).
How to cite: pEntry_MERS-CoV-Envelope was a gift from Pascal Falter-Braun (Addgene plasmid # 168831 ; http://n2t.net/addgene:168831 ; RRID:Addgene_168831)
