>Addgene plasmid #168831 | pEntry_MERS-CoV-Envelope | depositor partial sequence | sequence record 327226 | gene-specific Insert sequence
TTACCCTTTGTCCAAGAACGAATAGGGTTGTTCATAGTAAACTTTTTCATTTTTACCGTAGTATGTGCTA
TAACACTCTTGGTGTGTATGGCTTTCCTTACGGCTACTAGATTATGTGTGCAATGTATGACAGGCTTCAA
TACCCTGTTAGTTCAGCCCGCATTATACTTGTATAATACTGGACGTTCAGTCTATGTAAAATTCCAGGAT
AGTAAACCCCCTCTACCACCTGACGAGTGGGTT
